>Addgene plasmid #109354 | pEM705 Gst (Ser) | depositor full sequence | sequence record 206206 | pEM705 Gst (Ser) sequence 7158 bps
AAGCTTAATAAACACGGAAGGAGACAATACCGGAAGGAACCCGCGCTATGACGGCAATAAAAAGACAGAA
TAAAACGCACGGGTGTTGGGTCGTTTGTTCATAAACGCGGGGTTCGGTCCCAGGGCTGGCACTCTGTCGA
TACCCCACCGAGACCCCATTGGGGCCAATACGCCCGCGTTTCTTCCTTTTCCCCACCCCACCCCCCAAGT
TCGGGTGAAGGCCCAGGGCTCGCAGCCAACGTCGGGGCGGCAGGCCCTGCCATAGCCACTGGCCCCGTGG
GTTAGGGACGGGGTCCCCCATTCGAGAATAAATAACTTCGTATAAAGTATCCTATACGAAGTTATCACCA
TGACCGAGTACAAGCCCACGGTGCGCCTCGCCACCCGCGACGACGTCCCCCGGGCCGTACGCACCCTCGC
CGCCGCGTTCGCCGACTACCCCGCCACGCGCCACACCGTCGACCCGGACCGCCACATCGAGCGGGTCACC
GAGCTGCAAGAACTCTTCCTCACGCGCGTCGGGCTCGACATCGGCAAGGTGTGGGTCGCGGACGACGGCG
CCGCGGTGGCGGTCTGGACCACGCCGGAGAGCGTCGAAGCGGGGGCGGTGTTCGCCGAGATCGGCCCGCG
CATGGCCGAGTTGAGCGGTTCCCGGCTGGCCGCGCAGCAACAGATGGAAGGCCTCCTGGCGCCGCACCGG
CCCAAGGAGCCCGCGTGGTTCCTGGCCACCGTCGGCGTCTCGCCCGACCACCAGGGCAAGGGTCTGGGCA
GCGCCGTCGTGCTCCCCGGAGTGGAGGCGGCCGAGCGCGCCGGGGTGCCCGCCTTCCTGGAGACCTCCGC
GCCCCGCAACCTCCCCTTCTACGAGCGGCTCGGCTTCACCGTCACCGCCGACGTCGAGGTGCCCGAAGGA
CCGCGCACCTGGTGCATGACCCGCAAGCCCGGTGCCTGACGCCCGCCCCACGACCCGCAGCGCCCGACCG
AAAGGAGCGCACGACCCCATGGCTCCGACCGAAGCCGACCCGGGCGGCCCCGCCGACCCCGCACCCGCCC
CCGAGGCCCACCGACTCTAGAGCTCGCTGATCAGCCTCGACTGTGCCTTCTAGTTGCCAGCCATCTGTTG
TTTGCCCCTCCCCCGTGCCTTCCTTGACCCTGGAAGGTGCCACTCCCACTGTCCTTTCCTAATAAAATGA
GGAAATTGCATCGCATTGTCTGAGTAGGTGTCATTCTATTCTGGGGGGTGGGGTGGGGCAGGACAGCAAG
GGGGAGGATTGGGAAGACAATAGCACTAGTTATTAATAGTAATCAATTACGGGGTCATTAGTTCATAGCC
CATATATGGAGTTCCGCGTTACATAACTTACGGTAAATGGCCCGCCTGGCTGACCGCCCAACGACCCCCG
CCCATTGACGTCAATAATGACGTATGTTCCCATAGTAACGCCAATAGGGACTTTCCATTGACGTCAATGG
GTGGAGTATTTACGGTAAACTGCCCACTTGGCAGTACATCAAGTGTATCATATGCCAAGTACGCCCCCTA
TTGACGTCAATGACGGTAAATGGCCCGCCTGGCATTATGCCCAGTACATGACCTTATGGGACTTTCCTAC
TTGGCAGTACATCTACGTATTAGTCATCGCTATTACCATGGTCGAGGTGAGCCCCACGTTCTGCTTCACT
CTCCCCATCTCCCCCCCCTCCCCACCCCCAATTTTGTATTTATTTATTTTTTAATTATTTTGTGCAGCGA
TGGGGGCGGGGGGGGGGGGGGGGCGCGCGCCAGGCGGGGCGGGGCGGGGCGAGGGGCGGGGCGGGGCGAG
GCGGAGAGGTGCGGCGGCAGCCAATCAGAGCGGCGCGCTCCGAAAGTTTCCTTTTATGGCGAGGCGGCGG
CGGCGGCGGCCCTATAAAAAGCGAAGCGCGCGGCGGGCGGGAGTCGCTGCGCGCTGCCTTCGCCCCGTGC
CCCGCTCCGCCGCCGCCTCGCGCCGCCCGCCCCGGCTCTGACTGACCGCGTTACTCCCACAGGTGAGCGG
GCGGGACGGCCCTTCTCCTCCGGGCTGTAATTAGCGCTTGGTTTAATGACGGCTTGTTTCTTTTCTGTGG
CTGCGTGAAAGCCTTGAGGGGCTCCGGGAGGGCCCTTTGTGCGGGGGGAGCGGCTCGGGGGGTGCGTGCG
TGTGTGTGTGCGTGGGGAGCGCCGCGTGCGGCTCCGCGCTGCCCGGCGGCTGTGAGCGCTGCGGGCGCGG
CGCGGGGCTTTGTGCGCTCCGCAGTGTGCGCGAGGGGAGCGCGGCCGGGGGCGGTGCCCCGCGGTGCGGG
GGGGGCTGCGAGGGGAACAAAGGCTGCGTGCGGGGTGTGTGCGTGGGGGGGTGAGCAGGGGGTGTGGGCG
CGTCGGTCGGGCTGCAACCCCCCCTGCACCCCCCTCCCCGAGTTGCTGAGCACGGCCCGGCTTCGGGTGC
GGGGCTCCGTACGGGGCGTGGCGCGGGGCTCGCCGTGCCGGGCGGGGGGTGGCGGCAGGTGGGGGTGCCG
GGCGGGGCGGGGCCGCCTCGGGCCGGGGAGGGCTCGGGGGAGGGGCGCGGCGGCCCCCGGAGCGCCGGCG
GCTGTCGAGGCGCGGCGAGCCGCAGCCATTGCCTTTTATGGTAATCGTGCGAGAGGGCGCAGGGACTTCC
TTTGTCCCAAATCTGTGCGGAGCCGAAATCTGGGAGGCGCCGCCGCACCCCCTCTAGCGGGCGCGGGGCG
AAGCGGTGCGGCGCCGGCAGGAAGGAAATGGGCGGGGAGGGCCTTCGTGCGTCGCCGCGCCGCCGTCCCC
TTCTCCCTCTCCAGCCTCGGGGCTGTCCGCGGGGGGACGGCTGCCTTCGGGGGGGACGGGGCAGGGCGGG
GTTCGGCTTCTGGCGTGTGACCGGCGGCTCTAGAGCCTCTGCTAACCATGTTCATGCCTTCTTCTTTTTC
CTACAGCTCCTGGGCAACGTGCTGGTTATTGTGCTGTCTCATCATTTTGGCAAAGAATTGCTCGACCACC
GGCGCGCCACCATGGGCTGCCTCGGGAACAGTAAGACCGAGGACCAGCGCAACGAGGAGAAGGCGCAGCG
TGAGGCCAACAAAAAGATCGAGAAGCAGCTGCAGAAGGACAAGCAGGTCTACCGGGCCACGCACCGCCTG
CTGCTGCTGGGTGCTGGAGAATCTGGTAAAAGCACCATTGTGAAGCAGATGAGGATCCTGCATGTTAATG
GGTTTAATGGAGAGGGCGGCGAAGAGGACCCGCAGGCTGCAAGGAGCAACAGCGATGGTGAGAAGGCAAC
CAAAGTGCAGGACATCAAAAACAACCTGAAAGAGGCGATTGAAACCATTGTGGCCGCCATGAGCAACCTG
GTGCCCCCCGTGGAGCTGGCCAACCCCGAGAACCAGTTCAGAGTGGACTACATTCTGAGTGTGATGAACG
TGCCTGACTTTGACTTCCCTCCCGAATTCTATGAGCATGCCAAGGCTCTGTGGGAGGATGAAGGAGTGCG
TGCCTGCTACGAACGCTCCAACGAGTACCAGCTGATTGACTGTGCCCAGTACTTCCTGGACAAGATCGAC
GTGATCAAGCAGGCTGACTATGTGCCGAGCGATCAGGACCTGCTTCGCTGCCGTGTCCTGACTTCTGGAA
TCTTTGAGACCAAGTTCCAGGTGGACAAAGTCAACTTCCACATGTTTGACGTGGGTGGCCAGCGCGATGA
ACGCCGCAAGTGGATCCAGTGCTTCAACGATGTGACTGCCATCATCTTCGTGGTGGCCAGCAGCAGCTAC
AACATGGTCATCCGGGAGGACAACCAGACCAACCGCCTGCAGGAGGCTCTGAACCTCTTCAAGAGCATCT
GGAACAACAGATGGCTGCGCACCATCTCTGTGATCCTGTTCCTCAACAAGCAAGATCTGCTCGCTGAGAA
AGTCCTTGCTGGGAAATCGAAGATTGAGGACTACTTTCCAGAATTTGCTCGCTACACTACTCCTGAGGAT
GCTACTCCCGAGCCCGGAGAGGACCCACGCGTGACCCGGGCCAAGTACTTCATTCGAGATGAGTTTCTGA
GGATCAGCACTGCCAGTGGAGATGGGCGTCACTACTGCTACCCTCATTTCACCTGCGCTGTGGACACTGA
GAACATCCGCCGTGTGTTCAACGACTGCCGTGACATCATCATCAAGGAGAACCTCAAAGACTCTGGCCTC
TTCTGACTCGAGGCGGCCGCAATTCACTCCTCAGGTGCAGGCTGCCTATCAGAAGGTGGTGGCTGGTGTG
GCCAATGCCCTGGCTCACAAATACCACTGAGATCTTTTTCCCTCTGCCAAAAATTATGGGGACATCATGA
AGCCCCTTGAGCATCTGACTTCTGGCTAATAAAGGAAATTTATTTTCATTGCAATAGTGTGTTGGAATTT
TTTGTGTCTCTCACTCGGAAGGACATATGGGAGGGCAAATCATTTAAAACATCAGAATGAGTATTTGGTT
TAGAGTTTGGCAACATATGCCCATATGCTGGCTGCCATGAACAAAGGTTGGCTATAAAGAGGTCATCAGT
ATATGAAACAGCCCCCTGCTGTCCATTCCTTATTCCATAGAAAAGCCTTGACTTGAGGTTAGATTTTTTT
TATATTTTGTTTTGTGTTATTTTTTTCTTTAACATCCCTAAAATTTTCCTTACATGTTTTACTAGCCAGA
TTTTTCCTCCTCTCCTGACTACTCCCAGTCATAGCTGTCCCTCTTCTCTTATGAAGATCCCTCGACCTGA
GCGTCGAGCTAGCATATGGATCCATATAACTTCGTATAATGTATGCTATACGAAGTTATTACGATACCGT
CAACTTGTTTATTGCAGCTTATAATGGTTACAAATAAAGCAATAGCATCACAAATTTCACAAATAAAGCA
TTTTTTTCACTGCATTCTAGTTGTGGTTTGTCCAAACTCATCAATGTATCTTAGGTACCCAGCTTTTGTT
CCCTTTAGTGAGGGTTAATTGCGCGCTTGGCGTAATCATGGTCATAGCTGTTTCCTGTGTGAAATTGTTA
TCCGCTCACAATTCCACACAACATACGAGCCGGAAGCATAAAGTGTAAAGCCTGGGGTGCCTAATGAGTG
AGCTAACTCACATTAATTGCGTTGCGCTCACTGCCCGCTTTCCAGTCGGGAAACCTGTCGTGCCAGCTGC
ATTAATGAATCGGCCAACGCGCGGGGAGAGGCGGTTTGCGTATTGGGCGCTCTTCCGCTTCCTCGCTCAC
TGACTCGCTGCGCTCGGTCGTTCGGCTGCGGCGAGCGGTATCAGCTCACTCAAAGGCGGTAATACGGTTA
TCCACAGAATCAGGGGATAACGCAGGAAAGAACATGTGAGCAAAAGGCCAGCAAAAGGCCAGGAACCGTA
AAAAGGCCGCGTTGCTGGCGTTTTTCCATAGGCTCCGCCCCCCTGACGAGCATCACAAAAATCGACGCTC
AAGTCAGAGGTGGCGAAACCCGACAGGACTATAAAGATACCAGGCGTTTCCCCCTGGAAGCTCCCTCGTG
CGCTCTCCTGTTCCGACCCTGCCGCTTACCGGATACCTGTCCGCCTTTCTCCCTTCGGGAAGCGTGGCGC
TTTCTCATAGCTCACGCTGTAGGTATCTCAGTTCGGTGTAGGTCGTTCGCTCCAAGCTGGGCTGTGTGCA
CGAACCCCCCGTTCAGCCCGACCGCTGCGCCTTATCCGGTAACTATCGTCTTGAGTCCAACCCGGTAAGA
CACGACTTATCGCCACTGGCAGCAGCCACTGGTAACAGGATTAGCAGAGCGAGGTATGTAGGCGGTGCTA
CAGAGTTCTTGAAGTGGTGGCCTAACTACGGCTACACTAGAAGAACAGTATTTGGTATCTGCGCTCTGCT
GAAGCCAGTTACCTTCGGAAAAAGAGTTGGTAGCTCTTGATCCGGCAAACAAACCACCGCTGGTAGCGGT
GGTTTTTTTGTTTGCAAGCAGCAGATTACGCGCAGAAAAAAAGGATCTCAAGAAGATCCTTTGATCTTTT
CTACGGGGTCTGACGCTCAGTGGAACGAAAACTCACGTTAAGGGATTTTGGTCATGAGATTATCAAAAAG
GATCTTCACCTAGATCCTTTTAAATTAAAAATGAAGTTTTAAATCAATCTAAAGTATATATGAGTAAACT
TGGTCTGACAGTTACCAATGCTTAATCAGTGAGGCACCTATCTCAGCGATCTGTCTATTTCGTTCATCCA
TAGTTGCCTGACTCCCCGTCGTGTAGATAACTACGATACGGGAGGGCTTACCATCTGGCCCCAGTGCTGC
AATGATACCGCGAGACCCACGCTCACCGGCTCCAGATTTATCAGCAATAAACCAGCCAGCCGGAAGGGCC
GAGCGCAGAAGTGGTCCTGCAACTTTATCCGCCTCCATCCAGTCTATTAATTGTTGCCGGGAAGCTAGAG
TAAGTAGTTCGCCAGTTAATAGTTTGCGCAACGTTGTTGCCATTGCTACAGGCATCGTGGTGTCACGCTC
GTCGTTTGGTATGGCTTCATTCAGCTCCGGTTCCCAACGATCAAGGCGAGTTACATGATCCCCCATGTTG
TGCAAAAAAGCGGTTAGCTCCTTCGGTCCTCCGATCGTTGTCAGAAGTAAGTTGGCCGCAGTGTTATCAC
TCATGGTTATGGCAGCACTGCATAATTCTCTTACTGTCATGCCATCCGTAAGATGCTTTTCTGTGACTGG
TGAGTACTCAACCAAGTCATTCTGAGAATAGTGTATGCGGCGACCGAGTTGCTCTTGCCCGGCGTCAATA
CGGGATAATACCGCGCCACATAGCAGAACTTTAAAAGTGCTCATCATTGGAAAACGTTCTTCGGGGCGAA
AACTCTCAAGGATCTTACCGCTGTTGAGATCCAGTTCGATGTAACCCACTCGTGCACCCAACTGATCTTC
AGCATCTTTTACTTTCACCAGCGTTTCTGGGTGAGCAAAAACAGGAAGGCAAAATGCCGCAAAAAAGGGA
ATAAGGGCGACACGGAAATGTTGAATACTCATACTCTTCCTTTTTCAATATTATTGAAGCATTTATCAGG
GTTATTGTCTCATGAGCGGATACATATTTGAATGTATTTAGAAAAATAAACAAATAGGGGTTCCGCGCAC
ATTTCCCCGAAAAGTGCC
Features (pLannotate 1.2.2; 22 found; start..end, strand, type, name):
     52..100     +  polyA_signal   HSV TK poly(A) signal: herpes simplex virus thymidine kinase polyadenylation signal (Cole and Stacy, 1985)
    191..207     -  polyA_signal   bGH poly(A) signal (fragment): bovine growth hormone polyadenylation signal
    312..345     -  protein_bind   lox2272: Cre-mediated recombination occurs in the 8-bp core sequence (GGATACTT). lox2272 sites are compatible with each other, but incompatible with loxP or loxN sites (Lee and Saito, 1988). Cre recombinase
    350..949     +  CDS            PuroR: puromycin N-acetyltransferase; pac from Streptomyces alboniger; confers resistance to puromycin
    999..1064    +  CDS            dmpM (fragment): DMPM_STRAD - Protein inferred from homology: Swiss-Prot protein existence level 3. From Streptomyces alboniger.
   1091..1202    +  polyA_signal   bGH poly(A) signal: bovine growth hormone polyadenylation signal
   1347..1650    +  enhancer       CMV enhancer: human cytomegalovirus immediate early enhancer
   1652..1929    +  promoter       chicken β-actin promoter: No description available
   1930..2946    +  intron         chimeric intron: chimera between introns from chicken β-actin and rabbit β-globin
   3022..4188    +  CDS            GNAS: GNAS2_HUMAN - Also known as GNAS1, GSP. Experimental evidence at protein level: Swiss-Prot protein existence level 1. Guanine nucleotide-binding proteins (G proteins) function as transducers in numerous signaling pathways controlled by G protein- coupled receptors (GPCRs) (PubMed:17110384). Signaling involves the activation of adenylyl cyclases, resulting in increased levels of the signaling molecule cAMP (PubMed:26206488, PubMed:8702665). GNAS functions downstream of several GPCRs, including beta-adrenergic receptors (PubMed:21488135). Stimulates the Ras signaling pathway via RAPGEF2 (PubMed:
   4220..4297    +  CDS            HBB (fragment): HBB_PONPY - Experimental evidence at transcript level: Swiss-Prot protein existence level 2. Involved in oxygen transport from the lung to the various peripheral tissues. From Pongo pygmaeus (Bornean orangutan).
   4368..4423    +  polyA_signal   β-globin poly(A) signal: rabbit β-globin polyadenylation signal (Gil and Proudfoot, 1987)
   4786..4819    -  protein_bind   loxP: Cre-mediated recombination occurs in the 8-bp core sequence (GCATACAT). Cre recombinase
   4832..4953    +  polyA_signal   SV40 poly(A) signal: SV40 polyadenylation signal
   4972..4990    -  promoter       T3 promoter: promoter for bacteriophage T3 RNA polymerase
   5035..5051    -  protein_bind   lac operator: The lac repressor binds to the lac operator to inhibit transcription in E. coli. This inhibition can be relieved by adding lactose or isopropyl-β-D-thiogalactopyranoside (IPTG). lac repressor encoded by lacI
   5059..5089    -  promoter       lac promoter: promoter for the E. coli lac operon
   5104..5125    -  protein_bind   CAP binding site: CAP binding activates transcription in the presence of cAMP. E. coli catabolite activator protein
   5138..5230    -  CDS            lacI (fragment): lac repressor; lacI; The lac repressor binds to the lac operator to inhibit transcription in E. coli. This inhibition can be relieved by adding lactose or isopropyl-β-D-thiogalactopyranoside (IPTG).
   5413..6001    -  rep_origin     ori: high-copy-number ColE1/pMB1/pBR322/pUC origin of replication
   6172..7032    -  CDS            AmpR: β-lactamase; bla; confers resistance to ampicillin, carbenicillin, and related antibiotics
   7033..7137    -  promoter       AmpR promoter: bla
