[The description below was written by a language model from this plasmid's Addgene catalogue record and pLannotate feature annotations shown in this document.]
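Description:
pEM705 Gst (Ser) is a mammalian expression plasmid built on the pEM705 backbone. It is propagated in E. coli at high copy from a ColE1/pUC-type origin, with ampicillin selection provided by β-lactamase under its own promoter. For selection in mammalian cells it carries a puromycin N-acetyltransferase gene followed by a bovine growth hormone polyadenylation signal. No promoter directly upstream of this marker is annotated in the feature table. The catalogue lists a total size of 7184 bp, whereas the depositor's full sequence record is 7158 nt.

The payload is a human Gαs-based chimera ("GsX" design) in which the C-terminus is replaced by that of Gαt (transducin). The annotated GNAS match accordingly covers nearly all of the 1182 bp insert but stops short of its end. The C-terminal tail of a Gα subunit largely sets receptor coupling specificity. Such a chimera therefore lets receptors that normally couple to Gt drive the Gs effector pathway, namely adenylyl cyclase activation and a rise in cAMP. The Cys391Ser substitution removes the cysteine targeted by pertussis toxin, so the chimera is toxin-insensitive and can presumably be used while endogenous Gi/o-family proteins are blocked. No tag is fused.

Expression is driven by the CAG promoter (CMV enhancer, chicken β-actin promoter and chimeric intron) and terminated by a rabbit β-globin poly(A) signal. A lox2272 site upstream of the puromycin gene and a loxP site downstream of the expression cassette flank both units. This heterospecific arrangement is consistent with Cre recombinase-mediated cassette exchange, though the record does not state this use. The associated work describes a live-cell assay of GPCR coupling for identifying optogenetic tools that control Go and Gi signalling.
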