Addgene plasmid #109354: pEM705 Gst (Ser)
Purpose: GsX chimera with Gαt C-terminus (Pertussis toxin insensitive mutant)
Depositing lab: Robert Lucas. Publication: A live cell assay of GPCR coupling allows identification of optogenetic tools for controlling Go and Gi signaling. Ballister ER, Rodgers J, Martial F, Lucas RJ. BMC Biol. 2018 Jan 16;16(1):10. doi: 10.1186/s12915-017-0475-2. PubMed 29338718.
Backbone
  Vector backbone: pEM705
  Backbone size w/o insert (bp): 6002
  Total vector size (bp): 7184
  Vector type: Mammalian Expression
  Selectable markers: Puromycin
Growth in bacteria
  Bacterial resistance: Ampicillin, 100 μg/mL
  Growth temperature: 37°C
  Growth strain: DH5alpha
  Copy number: High Copy
Gene/Insert
  Gene/Insert name: Gst chimera
  Species: H. sapiens (human)
  Insert size (bp): 1182
  Mutation: Changed Cysteine at position 391 to Serine (Pertussis toxin insensitive)
  Promoter: CAG
  Tag / fusion protein: None
  Cloning method: Gibson Cloning
  Sequencing primers: 5′ cttctggcgtgtgaccggcggctc; 3′ TTGGCAGAGGGAAAAAGATCTCAGTGG
Terms and licenses: Academic/Nonprofit Terms; Industry Terms: Not Available to Industry
How to cite: pEM705 Gst (Ser) was a gift from Robert Lucas (Addgene plasmid # 109354 ; http://n2t.net/addgene:109354 ; RRID:Addgene_109354)
