>Addgene plasmid #109354 | pEM705 Gst (Ser) | addgene partial sequence | sequence record 210330 | Addgene Partial NGS Result
GGGGGTGGGGAGGGGGGGGAGATGGGGAGAGTGAAGCAGAACGTGGGGCTCACCTCGACCATGGTAATAG
CGATGACTAATACGTAGATGTACTGCCAAGTAGGAAAGTCCCATAAGGTCATGTACTGGGCATAATGCCA
GGCGGGCCATTTACCGTCATTGACGTCAATAGGGGGCGTACTTGGCATATGATACACTTGATGTACTGCC
AAGTGGGCAGTTTACCGTAAATACTCCACCCATTGACGTCAATGGAAAGTCCCTATTGGCGTTACTATGG
GAACATACGTCATTATTGACGTCAATGGGCGGGGGTCGTTGGGCGGTCAGCCAGGCGGGCCATTTACCGT
AAGTTATGTAACGCGGAACTCCATATATGGGCTATGAACTAATGACCCCGTAATTGATTACTATTAATAA
CTAGTGCTATTGTCTTCCCAATCCTCCCCCTTGCTGTCCTGCCCCACCCCACCCCCCAGAATAGAATGAC
ACCTACTCAGACAATGCGATGCAATTTCCTCATTTTATTAGGAAAGGACAGTGGGAGTGGCACCTTCCAG
GGTCAAGGAAGGCACGGGGGAGGGGCAAACAACAGATGGCTGGCAACTAGAAGGCACAGTCGAGGCTGAT
CAGCGAGCTCTAGAGTCGGTGGGCCTCGGGGGCGGGTGCGGGGTCGGCGGGGCCGCCCCGGGTGGCTTCG
GTCGGAGCCATGGGGTCGTGCGCTCCTTTCGGTCGGGCGCTGCGGGTCGTGGGGCGGGCGTCAGGCACCG
GGCTTGCGGGTCATGCACCAGGTGCGCGGTCCTTCGGGCACCTCGACGTCGGCGGTGACGGTGAAGCCGA
GCCGCTCGTAGAAGGGGAGGTTGCGGGGCGCGGAGGTCTCCAGGAAGGCGGGCACCCCGGCGCGCTCGGC
CGCCTCCACTCCGGGGAGCACGACGGCGCTGCCCAGACCCTTGCCCTGGTGGTCGGGCGAGACGCCGACG
GTGGCCAGGAACCACGCGGGCTCCTTGGGCCGGTGCGGCGCCAGGAGGCCTTCCATCTGTTGCTGCGCGG
CCAGCCGGGAACCGCTCAACTCGGCCATGCGCGGGCCGATCTCGGCGAACACCGCCCCCGCTTCGACGCT
CTCCGGCGTGGTCCAGACCGCCACCGCGGCGCCGTCGTCCGCGACCCACACCTTGCCGATGTCGAGCCCG
ACGCGCGTGAGGAAGAGTTCTTGCAGCTCGGTGACCCGCTCGATGTGGCGGTCCGGGTCGACGGTGTGGC
GCGTGGCGGGGTAGTCGGCGAACGCGGCGGCGAGGGTGCGTACGGCCCGGGGGACGTCGTCGCGGGTGGC
GAGGCGCACCGTGGGCTTGTACTCGGTCATGGTGATAACTTCGTATAGGATACTTTATACGAAGTTATTT
ATTCTCGAATGGGGGACCCCGTCCCTAACCCACGGGGCCAGTGGCTATGGCAGGGCCTGCCGCCCCGACG
TTGGCTGCGAGCCCTGGGCCTTCACCCGAACTTGGGGGGTGGGGTGGGGAAAAGGAAGAAACGCGGGCGT
ATTGGCCCCAATGGGGTCTCGGTGGGGTATCGACAGAGTGCCAGCCCTGGGACCGAACCCCGCGTTTATG
AACAAACGACCCAACACCCGTGCGTTTTATTCTGTCTTTTTATTGCCGTCATAGCGCGGGTTCCTTCCGG
TATTGTCTCCTTCCGTGTTTATTAAGCTTGGCACTTTTCGGGGAAATGTGCGCGGAACCCCTATTTGTTT
ATTTTTCTAAATACATTCAAATATGTATCCGCTCATGAGACAATAACCCTGATAAATGCTTCAATAATAT
TGAAAAAGGAAGAGTATGAGTATTCAACATTTCCGTGTCGCCCTTATTCCCTTTTTTGCGGCATTTTGCC
TTCCTGTTTTTGCTCACCCAGAAACGCTGGTGAAAGTAAAAGATGCTGAAGATCAGTTGGGTGCACGAGT
GGGTTACATCGAACTGGATCTCAACAGCGGTAAGATCCTTGAGAGTTTTCGCCCCGAAGAACGTTTTCCA
ATGATGAGCACTTTTAAAGTTCTGCTATGTGGCGCGGTATTATCCCGTATTGACGCCGGGCAAGAGCAAC
TCGGTCGCCGCATACACTATTCTCAGAATGACTTGGTTGAGTACTCACCAGTCACAGAAAAGCATCTTAC
GGATGGCATGACAGTAAGAGAATTATGCAGTGCTGCCATAACCATGAGTGATAACACTGCGGCCAACTTA
CTTCTGACAACGATCGGAGGACCGAAGGAGCTAACCGCTTTTTTGCACAACATGGGGGATCATGTAACTC
GCCTTGATCGTTGGGAACCGGAGCTGAATGAAGCCATACCAAACGACGAGCGTGACACCACGATGCCTGT
AGCAATGGCAACAACGTTGCGCAAACTATTAACTGGCGAACTACTTACTCTAGCTTCCCGGCAACAATTA
ATAGACTGGATGGAGGCGGATAAAGTTGCAGGACCACTTCTGCGCTCGGCCCTTCCGGCTGGCTGGTTTA
TTGCTGATAAATCTGGAGCCGGTGAGCGTGGGTCTCGCGGTATCATTGCAGCACTGGGGCCAGATGGTAA
GCCCTCCCGTATCGTAGTTATCTACACGACGGGGAGTCAGGCAACTATGGATGAACGAAATAGACAGATC
GCTGAGATAGGTGCCTCACTGATTAAGCATTGGTAACTGTCAGACCAAGTTTACTCATATATACTTTAGA
TTGATTTAAAACTTCATTTTTAATTTAAAAGGATCTAGGTGAAGATCCTTTTTGATAATCTCATGACCAA
AATCCCTTAACGTGAGTTTTCGTTCCACTGAGCGTCAGACCCCGTAGAAAAGATCAAAGGATCTTCTTGA
GATCCTTTTTTTCTGCGCGTAATCTGCTGCTTGCAAACAAAAAAACCACCGCTACCAGCGGTGGTTTGTT
TGCCGGATCAAGAGCTACCAACTCTTTTTCCGAAGGTAACTGGCTTCAGCAGAGCGCAGATACCAAATAC
TGTTCTTCTAGTGTAGCCGTAGTTAGGCCACCACTTCAAGAACTCTGTAGCACCGCCTACATACCTCGCT
CTGCTAATCCTGTTACCAGTGGCTGCTGCCAGTGGCGATAAGTCGTGTCTTACCGGGTTGGACTCAAGAC
GATAGTTACCGGATAAGGCGCAGCGGTCGGGCTGAACGGGGGGTTCGTGCACACAGCCCAGCTTGGAGCG
AACGACCTACACCGAACTGAGATACCTACAGCGTGAGCTATGAGAAAGCGCCACGCTTCCCGAAGGGAGA
AAGGCGGACAGGTATCCGGTAAGCGGCAGGGTCGGAACAGGAGAGCGCACGAGGGAGCTTCCAGGGGGAA
ACGCCTGGTATCTTTATAGTCCTGTCGGGTTTCGCCACCTCTGACTTGAGCGTCGATTTTTGTGATGCTC
GTCAGGGGGGCGGAGCCTATGGAAAAACGCCAGCAACGCGGCCTTTTTACGGTTCCTGGCCTTTTGCTGG
CCTTTTGCTCACATGTTCTTTCCTGCGTTATCCCCTGATTCTGTGGATAACCGTATTACCGCCTTTGAGT
GAGCTGATACCGCTCGCCGCAGCCGAACGACCGAGCGCAGCGAGTCAGTGAGCGAGGAAGCGGAAGAGCG
CCCAATACGCAAACCGCCTCTCCCCGCGCGTTGGCCGATTCATTAATGCAGCTGGCACGACAGGTTTCCC
GACTGGAAAGCGGGCAGTGAGCGCAACGCAATTAATGTGAGTTAGCTCACTCATTAGGCACCCCAGGCTT
TACACTTTATGCTTCCGGCTCGTATGTTGTGTGGAATTGTGAGCGGATAACAATTTCACACAGGAAACAG
CTATGACCATGATTACGCCAAGCGCGCAATTAACCCTCACTAAAGGGAACAAAAGCTGGGTACCTAAGAT
ACATTGATGAGTTTGGACAAACCACAACTAGAATGCAGTGAAAAAAATGCTTTATTTGTGAAATTTGTGA
TGCTATTGCTTTATTTGTAACCATTATAAGCTGCAATAAACAAGTTGACGGTATCGTAATAACTTCGTAT
AGCATACATTATACGAAGTTATATGGATCCATATGCTAGCTCGACGGTGCAGGTCGAGGGATCTCCATAA
GAGAAGAGGGACAGCTATGACTGGGAGTAGTCAGGAGAGGAGGAAAAATCTGGCTAGTAAAACATGTAAG
GAAAATTTTAGGGATGTTAAAGAAAAAAATAACACAAAACAAAATATAAAAAAAATCTAACCTCAAGTCA
AGGCTTTTCTATGGAATAAGGAATGGACAGCAGGGGGCTGTTTCATATACTGATGACCTCTTTATAGCCA
ACCTTTGTTCATGGCAGCCAGCATATGGGCATATGTTGCCAAACTCTAAACCAAATACTCATTCTGATGT
TTTAAATGATTTGCCCTCCCATATGTCCTTCCGAGTGAGAGACACAAAAAATTCCAACACACTATTGCAA
TGAAAATAAATTTCCTTTATTAGCCAGAAGTCAGATGCTCAAGGGGCTTCATGATGTCCCCATAATTTTT
GGCAGAGGGAAAAAGATCTCAGTGGTATTTGTGAGCCAGGGCATTGGCCACACCAGCCACCACCTTCTGA
TAGGCAGCCTGCACCTGAGGAGTGAATTGCGGCCGCCTCGAGTCAGAAGAGGCCAGAGTCTTTGAGGTTC
TCCTTGATGATGATGTCACGGCAGTCGTTGAACACACGGCGGATGTTCTCAGTGTCCACAGCGCAGGTGA
AATGAGGGTAGCAGTAGTGACGCCCATCTCCACTGGCAGTGCTGATCCTCAGAAACTCATCTCGAATGAA
GTACTTGGCCCGGGTCACGCGTGGGTCCTCTCCGGGCTCGGGAGTAGCATCCTCAGGAGTAGTGTAGCGA
GCAAATTCTGGAAAGTAGTCCTCAATCTTCGATTTCCCAGCAAGGACTTTCTCAGCGAGCAGATCTTGCT
TGTTGAGGAACAGGATCACAGAGATGGTGCGCAGCCATCTGTTGTTCCAGATGCTCTTGAAGAGGTTCAG
AGCCTCCTGCAGGCGGTTGGTCTGGTTGTCCTCCCGGATGACCATGTTGTAGCTGCTGCTGGCCACCACG
AAGATGATGGCAGTCACATCGTTGAAGCACTGGATCCACTTGCGGCGTTCATCGCGCTGGCCACCCACGT
CAAACATGTGGAAGTTGACTTTGTCCACCTGGAACTTGGTCTCAAAGATTCCAGAAGTCAGGACACGGCA
GCGAAGCAGGTCCTGATCGCTCGGCACATAGTCAGCCTGCTTGATCACGTCGATCTTGTCCAGGAAGTAC
TGGGCACAGTCAATCAGCTGGTACTCGTTGGAGCGTTCGTAGCAGGCACGCACTCCTTCATCCTCCCACA
GAGCCTTGGCATGCTCATAGAATTCGGGAGGGAAGTCAAAGTCAGGCACGTTCATCACACTCAGAATGTA
GTCCACTCTGAACTGGTTCTCGGGGTTGGCCAGCTCCACGGGGGGCACCAGGTTGCTCATGGCGGCCACA
ATGGTTTCAATCGCCTCTTTCAGGTTGTTTTTGATGTCCTGCACTTTGGTTGCCTTCTCACCATCGCTGT
TGCTCCTTGCAGCCTGCGGGTCCTCTTCGCCGCCCTCTCCATTAAACCCATTAACATGCAGGATCCTCAT
CTGCTTCACAATGGTGCTTTTACCAGATTCTCCAGCACCCAGCAGCAGCAGGCGGTGCGTGGCCCGGTAG
ACCTGCTTGTCCTTCTGCAGCTGCTTCTCGATCTTTTTGTTGGCCTCACGCTGCGCCTTCTCCTCGTTGC
GCTGGTCCTCGGTCTTACTGTTCCCGAGGCAGCCCATGGTGGCGCGCCGGTGGTCGAGCAATTCTTTGCC
AAAATGATGAGACAGCACAATAACCAGCACGTTGCCCAGGAGCTGTAGGAAAAAGAAGAAGGCATGAACA
TGGTTAGCAGAGGCTCTAGAGCCGCCGGTCACACGCCAGAAGCCGAACCCCGCCCTGCCCCGTCCCCCCC
GAAGGCAGCCGTCCCCCCGCGGACAGCCCCGAGGCTGGAGAGGGAGAAGGGGACGGCGGCGCGGCGACGC
ACGAAGGCCCTCCCCGCCCATTTCCTTCCTGCCGGCGCCGCACCGCTTCGCCCCGCGCCCGCTAGAGGGG
GTGCGGCGGCGCCTCCCAGATTTCGGCTCCGCACAGATTTGGGACAAAGGAAGTCCCTGCGCCCTCTCGC
ACGATTACCATAAAAGGCAATGGCTGCGGCTCGCCGCGCCTCGACAGCCGCCGGCGCTCCGGGGGCCGCC
GCGCCCCTCCCCCGAGCCCTCCCCGGCCCGAGGCGGCCCCGCCCCGCCCGGCACCCCCACCTGCCGCCAC
CCCCCGCCCGGCACGGCGAGCCCCGCGCCACGCCCCGTACGGAGCCCCGCACCCGAAGCCGGGCCGTGCT
CAGCAACTCGGGGAGGGGGGTGCAGGGGGGGTTGCAGCCCGACCGACGCGCCCACACCCCCTGCTCACCC
CCCCACGCACACACCCCGCACGCAGCCTTTGTTCCCCTCGCAGCCCCCCCCGCACCGCGGGGCACCGCCC
CCGGCCGCGCTCCCCTCGCGCACACTGCGGAGCGCACAAAGCCCCGCGCCGCGCCCGCAGCGCTCACAGC
CGCCGGGCAGCGCGGAGCCGCACGCGGCGCTCCCCACGCACACACACACGCACGCACCCCCCGAGCCGCT
CCCCCCGCACAAAGGGCCCTCCCGGAGCCCCTCAAGGCTTTCACGCAGCCACAGAAAAGAAACAAGCCGT
CATTAAACCAAGCGCTAATTACAGCCCGGAGGAGAAGGGCCGTCCCGCCCGCTCACCTGTGGGAGTAACG
CGGTCAGTCAGAGCCGGGGCGGGCGGCGCGAGGCGGCGGCGGAGCGGGGCACGGGGCGAAGGCAGCGCGC
AGCGACTCCCGCCCGCCGCGCGCTTCGCTTTTTATAGGGCCGCCGCCGCCGCCGCCTCGCCATAAAAGGA
AACTTTCGGAGCGCGCCGCTCTGATTGGCTGCCGCCGCACCTCTCCGCCTCGCCCCGCCC
